Addgene plasmid #217000: pET26b(modified)-T-Sm
Purpose: Expression of GvpT-Linker-Small BiT
Depositing lab: George Lu. Depositing organization: Rice University. Publication: Elucidating the assembly of gas vesicles by systematic protein-protein interaction analysis. Iburg M, Anderson AP, Wong VT, Anton ED, He A, Lu GJ. EMBO J. 2024 Oct;43(19):4156-4172. doi: 10.1038/s44318-024-00178-2. Epub 2024 Sep 3. PubMed 39227754.
Backbone
  Vector backbone: pET26b
  Vector type: Bacterial Expression
Growth in bacteria
  Bacterial resistance: Kanamycin, 50 μg/mL
  Growth temperature: 30°C
  Growth strain: DH5alpha
  Copy number: Low Copy
Gene/Insert
  Gene/Insert name: GvpT-Linker-Small BiT
  Species: Synthetic; Priestia megaterium
  Tag / fusion protein: Split Nanoluciferase SmallBiT (C terminal on insert)
  Cloning method: Gibson Cloning
Terms and licenses: Academic/Nonprofit Terms; Industry Terms: Not Available to Industry
Depositor comments: Please visit https://www.biorxiv.org/content/10.1101/2023.07.23.550228v1 for bioRxiv preprint.
How to cite: pET26b(modified)-T-Sm was a gift from George Lu (Addgene plasmid # 217000 ; http://n2t.net/addgene:217000 ; RRID:Addgene_217000)
