[The description below was written by a language model from this plasmid's Addgene catalogue record and pLannotate feature annotations shown in this document.]
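Description:
pET26b(modified)-T-Sm is a bacterial expression plasmid built on an altered pET26b backbone. It produces the gas vesicle protein GvpT from Priestia megaterium fused through a synthetic linker to the SmallBiT fragment of split NanoLuc luciferase at its C terminus. The fusion was assembled by Gibson cloning. It sits in a standard pET expression cassette made up of a T7 promoter, an adjacent lac operator, the phage T7 gene 10 ribosome binding site and a downstream T7 terminator. The plasmid also carries lacI under its own promoter, so transcription is repressed until lactose or IPTG is supplied and requires a host that provides T7 RNA polymerase. The automated annotation does not label the GvpT-linker-SmallBiT reading frame. The unannotated stretch between the RBS and the terminator is presumably where it lies, and the short "SET1" fragment hit just before the terminator is probably leftover vector sequence or a spurious match.

Selection is by kanamycin through the aph(3')-Ia gene. The "modified" part of the name appears to refer to the replication region. The feature table shows a p15A origin and a small RSF origin fragment rather than the usual pBR322-type origin, next to retained bom and rop elements, remnants of the tetracycline resistance gene and an f1 origin. The record lists the plasmid as low copy. A p15A origin can coexist with ColE1-type plasmids, which would allow co-expression with a partner construct, although the record does not state this intent. The associated study mapped protein-protein interactions among gas vesicle assembly proteins. This construct therefore most likely serves as the SmallBiT half of a split-luciferase complementation assay, in which luminescence is restored when GvpT binds a partner carrying the complementary luciferase fragment.
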