Features (pLannotate 1.2.2; 18 found; start..end, strand, type, name):
     13..441     +  rep_origin     f1 ori (sequence partly withheld): f1 bacteriophage origin of replication; arrow indicates direction of (+) strand synthesis
    494..551     +  promoter       AmpR promoter (fragment): bla
    560..1375    -  CDS            KanR: aminoglycoside phosphotransferase; aph(3')-Ia; confers resistance to kanamycin in bacteria or G418 (Geneticin®) in eukaryotes
   1497..2042    +  rep_origin     p15A ori: Plasmids containing the medium-copy-number p15A origin of replication can be propagated in E. coli cells that contain a second plasmid with the ColE1 origin.
   2102..2235    +  rep_origin     RSF ori (fragment): Plasmids containing the RSF 1030 origin of replication can be propagated in E. coli cells that contain additional plasmids with compatible origins.
   2240..2379    -  misc_feature   bom: basis of mobility region from pBR322
   2481..2672    -  CDS            rop: Rop protein, which maintains plasmids at low copy number; rop
   2689..3069    +  CDS            YPB1_ECOLX: Protein predicted: Swiss-Prot protein existence level 4. From Escherichia coli.
   3141..3432    -  CDS            TcR (fragment): tetracycline efflux protein; tet; confers resistance to tetracycline
   3447..3468    -  protein_bind   CAP binding site: CAP binding activates transcription in the presence of cAMP. E. coli catabolite activator protein
   3481..4563    -  CDS            lacI: lac repressor; lacI; The lac repressor binds to the lac operator to inhibit transcription in E. coli. This inhibition can be relieved by adding lactose or isopropyl-β-D-thiogalactopyranoside (IPTG).
   4564..4641    -  promoter       lacI promoter: lacI
   4649..4928    -  CDS            TcR (fragment): tetracycline efflux protein; tet; confers resistance to tetracycline
   4950..4968    +  promoter       T7 promoter: promoter for bacteriophage T7 RNA polymerase
   4969..4993    +  protein_bind   lac operator: The lac repressor binds to the lac operator to inhibit transcription in E. coli. This inhibition can be relieved by adding lactose or isopropyl-β-D-thiogalactopyranoside (IPTG). lac repressor encoded by lacI
   5008..5030    +  RBS            RBS: efficient ribosome binding site from bacteriophage T7 gene 10 (Olins and Rangwala, 1989)
   6039..6088    +  CDS            SET1 (fragment): solubility-enhancement tag derived from T7 phage gene 10B
   6096..6143    +  terminator     T7 terminator: transcription terminator for bacteriophage T7 RNA polymerase
>Addgene plasmid #217000 | pET26b(modified)-T-Sm | addgene full sequence | sequence record 445898 | Addgene NGS Result
TTGGCGAATGGG
[124 nt withheld, positions 13-136]
C
[91 nt withheld, positions 138-228]
A
[49 nt withheld, positions 230-278]
CCTTTGACGTTGGAGTCCACGTTCTTT
[37 nt withheld, positions 306-342]
ACCCTATCTCGGTCTATTCTTTTGATTTATAAGGGATTTTGCCGATTTCGGCCTATTGGTTAAAAAATGA
GCTGATTTAACAAAAATTTAACGCGAATTTTAACAAAATATTAACGCTTACAATTTAGGTGGCACTTTTC
GGGGAAATGTGCGCGGAACCCCTATTTGTTTATTTTTCTAAATACATTCAAATATGTATCCGCTCATGAA
TTAATTCTTAGAAAAACTCATCGAGCATCAAATGAAACTGCAATTTATTCATATCAGGATTATCAATACC
ATATTTTTGAAAAAGCCGTTTCTGTAATGAAGGAGAAAACTCACCGAGGCAGTTCCATAGGATGGCAAGA
TCCTGGTATCGGTCTGCGATTCCGACTCGTCCAACATCAATACAACCTATTAATTTCCCCTCGTCAAAAA
TAAGGTTATCAAGTGAGAAATCACCATGAGTGACGACTGAATCCGGTGAGAATGGCAAAAGTTTATGCAT
TTCTTTCCAGACTTGTTCAACAGGCCAGCCATTACGCTCGTCATCAAAATCACTCGCATCAACCAAACCG
TTATTCATTCGTGATTGCGCCTGAGCGAGACGAAATACGCGATCGCTGTTAAAAGGACAATTACAAACAG
GAATCGAATGCAACCGGCGCAGGAACACTGCCAGCGCATCAACAATATTTTCACCTGAATCAGGATATTC
TTCTAATACCTGGAATGCTGTTTTCCCGGGGATCGCAGTGGTGAGTAACCATGCATCATCAGGAGTACGG
ATAAAATGCTTGATGGTCGGAAGAGGCATAAATTCCGTCAGCCAGTTTAGTCTGACCATCTCATCTGTAA
CATCATTGGCAACGCTACCTTTGCCATGTTTCAGAAACAACTCTGGCGCATCGGGCTTCCCATACAATCG
ATAGATTGTCGCACCTGATTGCCCGACATTATCGCGAGCCCATTTATACCCATATAAATCAGCATCCATG
TTGGAATTTAATCGCGGCCTAGAGCAAGACGTTTCCCGTTGAATATGGCTCATAACACCCCTTGTATTAC
TGTTTATGTAAGCAGACAGTTTTATTGTTCATGACCAAAATCCCTTAACGTGAGTTTTCGTTCCACTGAG
CGTCAGACCCCGTAGAAAAGATCAAAGGATCTTCTTGAGATCGTTTTGGTCTGCGCGTAATCTCTTGCTC
TGAAAACGAAAAAACCGCATTGCAGGGCGGTTTTTCGAAGGTTCTCTGAACTACCAACTCTTTGAACCGA
GGTAACTGGCTTGGAGGAGCGCAGTCACCAAAACTTGTCCTTTCAGTTTAGCCTTAACCGGCGCATGACT
TCAAGACTAACTCCTCTAAATCAATTACCAGTGGCTGCTGCCAGTGGTGCTTTTGCATGTCTTTCCGGGT
TGGACTCAAGACGATAGTTACCGGATAAGGCGCAGCGGTCGGACTGAACGGGGGGTTCGTGCATACAGTC
CAGCTTGGAGCGAACTGCCTACCCGGAACTGAGTGTCAGGCGTGGAATGAGACAAACGCGGCCATAACAG
CGGAATGACACCGGTAAACCGAAAGGCAGGAACAGGAGAGCGCACGAGGGAGCCGCCAGGGGGAAACGCC
TGGTATCTTTATAGTCCTGTCGGGTTTCGCCACCACTGATTTGAGCGTCAGATTTCGTGATGCTTGTCAG
GGGGGCGGAGCCTATGGAAAAACGTATGGAAAAACGCCAGCAACGCGGCCTTTTTACGGTTCCTGGCCTT
TTGCTGGCCTTTTGCTCACATGTTCTTTCCTGCGTTATCCCCTGATTCTGTGGATAACCGTATTACCGCC
TTTGAGTGAGCTGATACCGCTCGCCGCAGCCGAACGACCGAGCGCAGCGAGTCAGTGAGCGAGGAAGCGG
AAGAGCGCCTGATGCGGTATTTTCTCCTTACGCATCTGTGCGGTATTTCACACCGCAATGGTGCACTCTC
AGTACAATCTGCTCTGATGCCGCATAGTTAAGCCAGTATACACTCCGCTATCGCTACGTGACTGGGTCAT
GGCTGCGCCCCGACACCCGCCAACACCCGCTGACGCGCCCTGACGGGCTTGTCTGCTCCCGGCATCCGCT
TACAGACAAGCTGTGACCGTCTCCGGGAGCTGCATGTGTCAGAGGTTTTCACCGTCATCACCGAAACGCG
CGAGGCAGCTGCGGTAAAGCTCATCAGCGTGGTCGTGAAGCGATTCACAGATGTCTGCCTGTTCATCCGC
GTCCAGCTCGTTGAGTTTCTCCAGAAGCGTTAATGTCTGGCTTCTGATAAAGCGGGCCATGTTAAGGGCG
GTTTTTTCCTGTTTGGTCACTGATGCCTCCGTGTAAGGGGGATTTCTGTTCATGGGGGTAATGATACCGA
TGAAACGAGAGAGGATGCTCACGATACGGGTTACTGATGATGAACATGCCCGGTTACTGGAACGTTGTGA
GGGTAAACAACTGGCGGTATGGATGCGGCGGGACCAGAGAAAAATCACTCAGGGTCAATGCCAGCGCTTC
GTTAATACAGATGTAGGTGTTCCACAGGGTAGCCAGCAGCATCCTGCGATGCAGATCCGGAACATAATGG
TGCAGGGCGCTGACTTCCGCGTTTCCAGACTTTACGAAACACGGAAACCGAAGACCATTCATGTTGTTGC
TCAGGTCGCAGACGTTTTGCAGCAGCAGTCGCTTCACGTTCGCTCGCGTATCGGTGATTCATTCTGCTAA
CCAGTAAGGCAACCCCGCCAGCCTAGCCGGGTCCTCAACGACAGGAGCACGATCATGCGCACCCGTGGGG
CCGCCATGCCGGCGATAATGGCCTGCTTCTCGCCGAAACGTTTGGTGGCGGGACCAGTGACGAAGGCTTG
AGCGAGGGCGTGCAAGATTCCGAATACCGCAAGCGACAGGCCGATCATCGTCGCGCTCCAGCGAAAGCGG
TCCTCGCCGAAAATGACCCAGAGCGCTGCCGGCACCTGTCCTACGAGTTGCATGATAAAGAAGACAGTCA
TAAGTGCGGCGACGATAGTCATGCCCCGCGCCCACCGGAAGGAGCTGACTGGGTTGAAGGCTCTCAAGGG
CATCGGTCGAGATCCCGGTGCCTAATGAGTGAGCTAACTTACATTAATTGCGTTGCGCTCACTGCCCGCT
TTCCAGTCGGGAAACCTGTCGTGCCAGCTGCATTAATGAATCGGCCAACGCGCGGGGAGAGGCGGTTTGC
GTATTGGGCGCCAGGGTGGTTTTTCTTTTCACCAGTGAGACGGGCAACAGCTGATTGCCCTTCACCGCCT
GGCCCTGAGAGAGTTGCAGCAAGCGGTCCACGCTGGTTTGCCCCAGCAGGCGAAAATCCTGTTTGATGGT
GGTTAACGGCGGGATATAACATGAGCTGTCTTCGGTATCGTCGTATCCCACTACCGAGATATCCGCACCA
ACGCGCAGCCCGGACTCGGTAATGGCGCGCATTGCGCCCAGCGCCATCTGATCGTTGGCAACCAGCATCG
CAGTGGGAACGATGCCCTCATTCAGCATTTGCATGGTTTGTTGAAAACCGGACATGGCACTCCAGTCGCC
TTCCCGTTCCGCTATCGGCTGAATTTGATTGCGAGTGAGATATTTATGCCAGCCAGCCAGACGCAGACGC
GCCGAGACAGAACTTAATGGGCCCGCTAACAGCGCGATTTGCTGGTGACCCAATGCGACCAGATGCTCCA
CGCCCAGTCGCGTACCGTCTTCATGGGAGAAAATAATACTGTTGATGGGTGTCTGGTCAGAGACATCAAG
AAATAACGCCGGAACATTAGTGCAGGCAGCTTCCACAGCAATGGCATCCTGGTCATCCAGCGGATAGTTA
ATGATCAGCCCACTGACGCGTTGCGCGAGAAGATTGTGCACCGCCGCTTTACAGGCTTCGACGCCGCTTC
GTTCTACCATCGACACCACCACGCTGGCACCCAGTTGATCGGCGCGAGATTTAATCGCCGCGACAATTTG
CGACGGCGCGTGCAGGGCCAGACTGGAGGTGGCAACGCCAATCAGCAACGACTGTTTGCCCGCCAGTTGT
TGTGCCACGCGGTTGGGAATGTAATTCAGCTCCGCCATCGCCGCTTCCACTTTTTCCCGCGTTTTCGCAG
AAACGTGGCTGGCCTGGTTCACCACGCGGGAAACGGTCTGATAAGAGACACCGGCATACTCTGCGACATC
GTATAACGTTACTGGTTTCACATTCACCACCCTGAATTGACTCTCTTCCGGGCGCTATCATGCCATACCG
CGAAAGGTTTTGCGCCATTCGATGGTGTCCGGGATCTCGACGCTCTCCCTTATGCGACTCCTGCATTAGG
AAGCAGCCCAGTAGTAGGTTGAGGCCGTTGAGCACCGCCGCCGCAAGGAATGGTGCATGCAAGGAGATGG
CGCCCAACAGTCCCCCGGCCACGGGGCCTGCCACCATACCCACGCCGAAACAAGCGCTCATGAGCCCGAA
GTGGCGAGCCCGATCTTCCCCATCGGTGATGTCGGCGATATAGGCGCCAGCAACCGCACCTGTGGCGCCG
GTGATGCCGGCCACGATGCGTCCGGCGTAGAGGATCGAGATCTCGATCCCGCGAAATTAATACGACTCAC
TATAGGGGAATTGTGAGCGGATAACAATTCCCCTCTAGAAATAATTTTGTTTAACTTTAAGAAGGAGATA
TACATATGGCAACTGAAACAAAATTAGATAACACACAGGCAGAAAACAAGGAAAATAAAAATGCGGAAAA
CGGTTCAAAAGAAAAGAACGGTTCAAAAGCAAGCAAAACAACAAGCAGCGGGCCAATCAAACGAGCGGTA
GCAGGAGGCATCATCGGTGCAACGATTGGATATGTATCGACTCCTGAAAATCGAAAAAGTCTCCTTGACC
GCATTGATACAGACGAATTAAAAAGCAAAGCATCTGATTTAGGAACAAAGGTAAAAGAAAAATCAAAAAG
CAGCGTGGCCAGCCTGAAAACATCTGCGGGAAGCTTGTTTAAAAAAGATAAAGATAAATCAAAAGATGAT
GAAGAAAACGTAAATTCTTCTAGTAGCGAAACAGAAGACGATAACGTTCAAGAGTACGACGAGTTAAAAG
AAGAAAATCAAACTCTTCAAGATCGCTTATCACAGCTTGAAGAAAAAATGAACATGCTTGTTGAGCTTAG
CCTCAATAAAAATCAAGACGAAGAAGCGGAAGATACAGATTCCGACGAAGAAGAGAACGATGAGAACGAT
GAAAACGATGAAAACGAGCAGGACGATGAAAACGAAGAAGAAACATCTAAGCCACGTAAAAAGGATAAAA
AAGAAGCTGAGGAAGAAGAAAGTGAAAGTGACGAAGACAGCGAGGAAGAAGAGGAAGATTCTCGCTCAAA
CAAAAAAAATAAAAAAGTAAAAACAGAAGAAGAAGACGAAGATGAAAGCGAAGAAGAAAAAAAGGAAGCG
AAACCAAAAAAGTCAACAGCTAAAAAATCAAAAAATACAAAAGCAAAGAAAAACACGGACGAAGAAGATG
ATGAAGCAACATCTCTTTCTAGTGAAGACGATACAACAGCCGTTTCTCAAGGCAGTTCAGGTGGTGGCGG
GAGCGGAGGTGGAGGCTCGAGCGGTGTGACCGGCTACCGGCTGTTCGAGGAGATTCTGTGAGGCTGTTTT
GGCGGATGAGAGAAGATTGAGATCCGGCTGCTAACAAAGCCCGAAAGGAAGCTGAGTTGGCTGCTGCCAC
CGCTGAGCAATAACTAGCATAACCCCTTGGGGCCTCTAAACGGGTCTTGAGGGGTTTTTTGCTGAAAGGA
GGAACTATATCCGGA
